>Addgene plasmid #76760 | MAP3K12 gRNA (BRDN0001144753) | addgene full sequence | sequence record 186452 | Addgene Assembled Sequence
CCCGGGTGCAAAGATGGATAAAGTTTTAAACAGAGAGGAATCTTTGCAGCTAATGGACCTTCTAGGTCTT
GAAAGGAGTGGGAATTGGCTCCGGTGCCCGTCAGTGGGCAGAGCGCACATCGCCCACAGTCCCCGAGAAG
TTGGGGGGAGGGGTCGGCAATTGATCCGGTGCCTAGAGAAGGTGGCGCGGGGTAAACTGGGAAAGTGATG
TCGTGTACTGGCTCCGCCTTTTTCCCGAGGGTGGGGGAGAACCGTATATAAGTGCAGTAGTCGCCGTGAA
CGTTCTTTTTCGCAACGGGTTTGCCGCCAGAACACAGGTAAGTGCCGTGTGTGGTTCCCGCGGGCCTGGC
CTCTTTACGGGTTATGGCCCTTGCGTGCCTTGAATTACTTCCACCTGGCTGCAGTACGTGATTCTTGATC
CCGAGCTTCGGGTTGGAAGTGGGTGGGAGAGTTCGAGGCCTTGCGCTTAAGGAGCCCCTTCGCCTCGTGC
TTGAGTTGAGGCCTGGCCTGGGCGCTGGGGCCGCCGCGTGCGAATCTGGTGGCACCTTCGCGCCTGTCTC
GCTGCTTTCGATAAGTCTCTAGCCATTTAAAATTTTTGATGACCTGCTGCGACGCTTTTTTTCTGGCAAG
ATAGTCTTGTAAATGCGGGCCAAGATCTGCACACTGGTATTTCGGTTTTTGGGGCCGCGGGCGGCGACGG
GGCCCGTGCGTCCCAGCGCACATGTTCGGCGAGGCGGGGCCTGCGAGCGCGGCCACCGAGAATCGGACGG
GGGTAGTCTCAAGCTGGCCGGCCTGCTCTGGTGCCTGGCCTCGCGCCGCCGTGTATCGCCCCGCCCTGGG
CGGCAAGGCTGGCCCGGTCGGCACCAGTTGCGTGAGCGGAAAGATGGCCGCTTCCCGGCCCTGCTGCAGG
GAGCTCAAAATGGAGGACGCGGCGCTCGGGAGAGCGGGCGGGTGAGTCACCCACACAAAGGAAAAGGGCC
TTTCCGTCCTCAGCCGTCGCTTCATGTGACTCCACGGAGTACCGGGCGCCGTCCAGGCACCTCGATTAGT
TCTCGAGCTTTTGGAGTACGTCGTCTTTAGGTTGGGGGGAGGGGTTTTATGCGATGGAGTTTCCCCACAC
TGAGTGGGTGGAGACTGAAGTTAGGCCAGCTTGGCACTTGATGTAATTCTCCTTGGAATTTGCCCTTTTT
GAGTTTGGATCTTGGTTCATTCTCAAGCCTCAGACAGTGGTTCAAAGTTTTTTTCTTCCATTTCAGGTGT
CGTGACGTACGGCCACCATGACCGAGTACAAGCCCACGGTGCGCCTCGCCACCCGCGACGACGTCCCCAG
GGCCGTACGCACCCTCGCCGCCGCGTTCGCCGACTACCCCGCCACGCGCCACACCGTCGATCCGGACCGC
CACATCGAGCGGGTCACCGAGCTGCAAGAACTCTTCCTCACGCGCGTCGGGCTCGACATCGGCAAGGTGT
GGGTCGCGGACGACGGCGCCGCCGTGGCGGTCTGGACCACGCCGGAGAGCGTCGAAGCGGGGGCGGTGTT
CGCCGAGATCGGCCCGCGCATGGCCGAGTTGAGCGGTTCCCGGCTGGCCGCGCAGCAACAGATGGAAGGC
CTCCTGGCGCCGCACCGGCCCAAGGAGCCCGCGTGGTTCCTGGCCACCGTCGGAGTCTCGCCCGACCACC
AGGGCAAGGGTCTGGGCAGCGCCGTCGTGCTCCCCGGAGTGGAGGCGGCCGAGCGCGCCGGGGTGCCCGC
CTTCCTGGAGACCTCCGCGCCCCGCAACCTCCCCTTCTACGAGCGGCTCGGCTTCACCGTCACCGCCGAC
GTCGAGGTGCCCGAAGGACCGCGCACCTGGTGCATGACCCGCAAGCCCGGTGCCTGAACGCGTTAAGTCG
ACAATCAACCTCTGGATTACAAAATTTGTGAAAGATTGACTGGTATTCTTAACTATGTTGCTCCTTTTAC
GCTATGTGGATACGCTGCTTTAATGCCTTTGTATCATGCTATTGCTTCCCGTATGGCTTTCATTTTCTCC
TCCTTGTATAAATCCTGGTTGCTGTCTCTTTATGAGGAGTTGTGGCCCGTTGTCAGGCAACGTGGCGTGG
TGTGCACTGTGTTTGCTGACGCAACCCCCACTGGTTGGGGCATTGCCACCACCTGTCAGCTCCTTTCCGG
GACTTTCGCTTTCCCCCTCCCTATTGCCACGGCGGAACTCATCGCCGCCTGCCTTGCCCGCTGCTGGACA
GGGGCTCGGCTGTTGGGCACTGACAATTCCGTGGTGTTGTCGGGGAAATCATCGTCCTTTCCTTGGCTGC
TCGCCTGTGTTGCCACCTGGATTCTGCGCGGGACGTCCTTCTGCTACGTCCCTTCGGCCCTCAATCCAGC
GGACCTTCCTTCCCGCGGCCTGCTGCCGGCTCTGCGGCCTCTTCCGCGTCTTCGCCTTCGCCCTCAGACG
AGTCGGATCTCCCTTTGGGCCGCCTCCCCGCGTCGACTTTAAGACCAATGACTTACAAGGCAGCTGTAGA
TCTTAGCCACTTTTTAAAAGAAAAGGGGGGACTGGAAGGGCTAATTCACTCCCAACGAAGACAAGATCTG
CTTTTTGCTTGTACTGGGTCTCTCTGGTTAGACCAGATCTGAGCCTGGGAGCTCTCTGGCTAACTAGGGA
ACCCACTGCTTAAGCCTCAATAAAGCTTGCCTTGAGTGCTTCAAGTAGTGTGTGCCCGTCTGTTGTGTGA
CTCTGGTAACTAGAGATCCCTCAGACCCTTTTAGTCAGTGTGGAAAATCTCTAGCAGTACGTATAGTAGT
TCATGTCATCTTATTATTCAGTATTTATAACTTGCAAAGAAATGAATATCAGAGAGTGAGAGGAACTTGT
TTATTGCAGCTTATAATGGTTACAAATAAAGCAATAGCATCACAAATTTCACAAATAAAGCATTTTTTTC
ACTGCATTCTAGTTGTGGTTTGTCCAAACTCATCAATGTATCTTATCATGTCTGGCTCTAGCTATCCCGC
CCCTAACTCCGCCCATCCCGCCCCTAACTCCGCCCAGTTCCGCCCATTCTCCGCCCCATGGCTGACTAAT
TTTTTTTATTTATGCAGAGGCCGAGGCCGCCTCGGCCTCTGAGCTATTCCAGAAGTAGTGAGGAGGCTTT
TTTGGAGGCCTAGGGACGTACCCAATTCGCCCTATAGTGAGTCGTATTACGCGCGCTCACTGGCCGTCGT
TTTACAACGTCGTGACTGGGAAAACCCTGGCGTTACCCAACTTAATCGCCTTGCAGCACATCCCCCTTTC
GCCAGCTGGCGTAATAGCGAAGAGGCCCGCACCGATCGCCCTTCCCAACAGTTGCGCAGCCTGAATGGCG
AATGGG
[124 nt withheld, positions 3367-3490]
C
[91 nt withheld, positions 3492-3582]
A
[49 nt withheld, positions 3584-3632]
CCTTTGACGTTGGAGTCCACGTTCTTT
[37 nt withheld, positions 3660-3696]
ACCCTATCTCGGTCTATTCTTTTGATTTATAAGGGATTTTGCCGATTTCGGCCTATTGGTTAAAAAATGA
GCTGATTTAACAAAAATTTAACGCGAATTTTAACAAAATATTAACGCTTACAATTTAGGTGGCACTTTTC
GGGGAAATGTGCGCGGAACCCCTATTTGTTTATTTTTCTAAATACATTCAAATATGTATCCGCTCATGAG
ACAATAACCCTGATAAATGCTTCAATAATATTGAAAAAGGAAGAGTATGAGTATTCAACATTTCCGTGTC
GCCCTTATTCCCTTTTTTGCGGCATTTTGCCTTCCTGTTTTTGCTCACCCAGAAACGCTGGTGAAAGTAA
AAGATGCTGAAGATCAGTTGGGTGCACGAGTGGGTTACATCGAACTGGATCTCAACAGCGGTAAGATCCT
TGAGAGTTTTCGCCCCGAAGAACGTTTTCCAATGATGAGCACTTTTAAAGTTCTGCTATGTGGCGCGGTA
TTATCCCGTATTGACGCCGGGCAAGAGCAACTCGGTCGCCGCATACACTATTCTCAGAATGACTTGGTTG
AGTACTCACCAGTCACAGAAAAGCATCTTACGGATGGCATGACAGTAAGAGAATTATGCAGTGCTGCCAT
AACCATGAGTGATAACACTGCGGCCAACTTACTTCTGACAACGATCGGAGGACCGAAGGAGCTAACCGCT
TTTTTGCACAACATGGGGGATCATGTAACTCGCCTTGATCGTTGGGAACCGGAGCTGAATGAAGCCATAC
CAAACGACGAGCGTGACACCACGATGCCTGTAGCAATGGCAACAACGTTGCGCAAACTATTAACTGGCGA
ACTACTTACTCTAGCTTCCCGGCAACAATTAATAGACTGGATGGAGGCGGATAAAGTTGCAGGACCACTT
CTGCGCTCGGCCCTTCCGGCTGGCTGGTTTATTGCTGATAAATCTGGAGCCGGTGAGCGTGGGTCTCGCG
GTATCATTGCAGCACTGGGGCCAGATGGTAAGCCCTCCCGTATCGTAGTTATCTACACGACGGGGAGTCA
GGCAACTATGGATGAACGAAATAGACAGATCGCTGAGATAGGTGCCTCACTGATTAAGCATTGGTAACTG
TCAGACCAAGTTTACTCATATATACTTTAGATTGATTTAAAACTTCATTTTTAATTTAAAAGGATCTAGG
TGAAGATCCTTTTTGATAATCTCATGACCAAAATCCCTTAACGTGAGTTTTCGTTCCACTGAGCGTCAGA
CCCCGTAGAAAAGATCAAAGGATCTTCTTGAGATCCTTTTTTTCTGCGCGTAATCTGCTGCTTGCAAACA
AAAAAACCACCGCTACCAGCGGTGGTTTGTTTGCCGGATCAAGAGCTACCAACTCTTTTTCCGAAGGTAA
CTGGCTTCAGCAGAGCGCAGATACCAAATACTGTTCTTCTAGTGTAGCCGTAGTTAGGCCACCACTTCAA
GAACTCTGTAGCACCGCCTACATACCTCGCTCTGCTAATCCTGTTACCAGTGGCTGCTGCCAGTGGCGAT
AAGTCGTGTCTTACCGGGTTGGACTCAAGACGATAGTTACCGGATAAGGCGCAGCGGTCGGGCTGAACGG
GGGGTTCGTGCACACAGCCCAGCTTGGAGCGAACGACCTACACCGAACTGAGATACCTACAGCGTGAGCT
ATGAGAAAGCGCCACGCTTCCCGAAGGGAGAAAGGCGGACAGGTATCCGGTAAGCGGCAGGGTCGGAACA
GGAGAGCGCACGAGGGAGCTTCCAGGGGGAAACGCCTGGTATCTTTATAGTCCTGTCGGGTTTCGCCACC
TCTGACTTGAGCGTCGATTTTTGTGATGCTCGTCAGGGGGGCGGAGCCTATGGAAAAACGCCAGCAACGC
GGCCTTTTTACGGTTCCTGGCCTTTTGCTGGCCTTTTGCTCACATGTTCTTTCCTGCGTTATCCCCTGAT
TCTGTGGATAACCGTATTACCGCCTTTGAGTGAGCTGATACCGCTCGCCGCAGCCGAACGACCGAGCGCA
GCGAGTCAGTGAGCGAGGAAGCGGAAGAGCGCCCAATACGCAAACCGCCTCTCCCCGCGCGTTGGCCGAT
TCATTAATGCAGCTGGCACGACAGGTTTCCCGACTGGAAAGCGGGCAGTGAGCGCAACGCAATTAATGTG
AGTTAGCTCACTCATTAGGCACCCCAGGCTTTACACTTTATGCTTCCGGCTCGTATGTTGTGTGGAATTG
TGAGCGGATAACAATTTCACACAGGAAACAGCTATGACCATGATTACGCCAAGCGCGCAATTAACCCTCA
CTAAAGGGAACAAAAGCTGGAGCTGCAAGCTTAATGTAGTCTTATGCAATACTCTTGTAGTCTTGCAACA
TGGTAACGATGAGTTAGCAACATGCCTTACAAGGAGAGAAAAAGCACCGTGCATGCCGATTGGTGGAAGT
AAGGTGGTACGATCGTGCCTTATTAGGAAGGCAACAGACGGGTCTGACATGGATTGGACGAACCACTGAA
TTGCCGCATTGCAGAGATATTGTATTTAAGTGCCTAGCTCGATACATAAACGGGTCTCTCTGGTTAGACC
AGATCTGAGCCTGGGAGCTCTCTGGCTAACTAGGGAACCCACTGCTTAAGCCTCAATAAAGCTTGCCTTG
AGTGCTTCAAGTAGTGTGTGCCCGTCTGTTGTGTGACTCTGGTAACTAGAGATCCCTCAGACCCTTTTAG
TCAGTGTGGAAAATCTCTAGCAGTGGCGCCCGAACAGGGACTTGAAAGCGAAAGGGAAACCAGAGGAGCT
CTCTCGACGCAGGACTCGGCTTGCTGAAGCGCGCACGGCAAGAGGCGAGGGGCGGCGACTGGTGAGTACG
CCAAAAATTTTGACTAGCGGAGGCTAGAAGGAGAGAGATGGGTGCGAGAGCGTCAGTATTAAGCGGGGGA
GAATTAGATCGCGATGGGAAAAAATTCGGTTAAGGCCAGGGGGAAAGAAAAAATATAAATTAAAACATAT
AGTATGGGCAAGCAGGGAGCTAGAACGATTCGCAGTTAATCCTGGCCTGTTAGAAACATCAGAAGGCTGT
AGACAAATACTGGGACAGCTACAACCATCCCTTCAGACAGGATCAGAAGAACTTAGATCATTATATAATA
CAGTAGCAACCCTCTATTGTGTGCATCAAAGGATAGAGATAAAAGACACCAAGGAAGCTTTAGACAAGAT
AGAGGAAGAGCAAAACAAAAGTAAGACCACCGCACAGCAAGCGGCCGCTGATCTTCAGACCTGGAGGAGG
AGATATGAGGGACAATTGGAGAAGTGAATTATATAAATATAAAGTAGTAAAAATTGAACCATTAGGAGTA
GCACCCACCAAGGCAAAGAGAAGAGTGGTGCAGAGAGAAAAAAGAGCAGTGGGAATAGGAGCTTTGTTCC
TTGGGTTCTTGGGAGCAGCAGGAAGCACTATGGGCGCAGCGTCAATGACGCTGACGGTACAGGCCAGACA
ATTATTGTCTGGTATAGTGCAGCAGCAGAACAATTTGCTGAGGGCTATTGAGGCGCAACAGCATCTGTTG
CAACTCACAGTCTGGGGCATCAAGCAGCTCCAGGCAAGAATCCTGGCTGTGGAAAGATACCTAAAGGATC
AACAGCTCCTGGGGATTTGGGGTTGCTCTGGAAAACTCATTTGCACCACTGCTGTGCCTTGGAATGCTAG
TTGGAGTAATAAATCTCTGGAACAGATTTGGAATCACACGACCTGGATGGAGTGGGACAGAGAAATTAAC
AATTACACAAGCTTAATACACTCCTTAATTGAAGAATCGCAAAACCAGCAAGAAAAGAATGAACAAGAAT
TATTGGAATTAGATAAATGGGCAAGTTTGTGGAATTGGTTTAACATAACAAATTGGCTGTGGTATATAAA
ATTATTCATAATGATAGTAGGAGGCTTGGTAGGTTTAAGAATAGTTTTTGCTGTACTTTCTATAGTGAAT
AGAGTTAGGCAGGGATATTCACCATTATCGTTTCAGACCCACCTCCCAACCCCGAGGGGACCCAGAGAGG
GCCTATTTCCCATGATTCCTTCATATTTGCATATACGATACAAGGCTGTTAGAGAGATAATTAGAATTAA
TTTGACTGTAAACACAAAGATATTAGTACAAAATACGTGACGTAGAAAGTAATAATTTCTTGGGTAGTTT
GCAGTTTTAAAATTATGTTTTAAAATGGACTATCATATGCTTACCGTAACTTGAAAGTATTTCGATTTCT
TGGCTTTATATATCTTGTGGAAAGGACGAAACACCGAACATCATCACTTTCAAGTGGTTTTAGAGCTAGA
AATAGCAAGTTAAAATAAGGCTAGTCCGTTATCAACTTGAAAAAGTGGCACCGAGTCGGTGCTTTTTTAA
GCTTGGCGTAACTAGATCTTGAGACAAATGGCAGTATTCATCCACAATTTTAAAAGAAAAGGGGGGATTG
GGGGGTACAGTGCAGGGGAAAGAATAGTAGACATAATAGCAACAGACATACAAACTAAAGAATTACAAAA
ACAAATTACAAAAATTCAAAATTTTCGGGTTTATTACAGGGACAGCAGAGATCCACTTTGGCGCCGGCTC
GAGGGGG
Features (pLannotate 1.2.2; 29 found; start..end, strand, type, name):
     14..80      +  CDS            small t antigen (fragment): SV40 (simian virus 40) small t antigen
    106..317     +  promoter       EF-1α core promoter: core promoter for human elongation factor EF-1α
    318..1256    +  intron         EF-1α intron A: intron upstream of the start codon of human EF-1α
   1278..1877    +  CDS            PuroR (fragment): puromycin N-acetyltransferase; pac from Streptomyces; confers resistance to puromycin
   1893..2481    +  misc_feature   WPRE: woodchuck hepatitis virus posttranscriptional regulatory element
   2532..2551    +  misc_feature   cPPT/CTS (fragment): central polypurine tract and central termination sequence of HIV-1
   2553..2786    +  LTR            3' LTR (ΔU3): self-inactivating 3' long terminal repeat (LTR) from HIV-1
   2864..2985    +  polyA_signal   SV40 poly(A) signal: SV40 polyadenylation signal
   3025..3160    +  rep_origin     SV40 ori: SV40 origin of replication
   3181..3199    -  promoter       T7 promoter: promoter for bacteriophage T7 RNA polymerase
   3207..3362    +  CDS            lacZα (fragment): LacZα fragment of β-galactosidase; lacZ fragment
   3367..3795    +  rep_origin     f1 ori (sequence partly withheld): f1 bacteriophage origin of replication; arrow indicates direction of (+) strand synthesis
   3848..3952    +  promoter       AmpR promoter: bla
   3953..4813    +  CDS            AmpR: β-lactamase; bla; confers resistance to ampicillin, carbenicillin, and related antibiotics
   4984..5572    +  rep_origin     ori: high-copy-number ColE1/pMB1/pBR322/pUC origin of replication
   5755..5847    +  CDS            lacI (fragment): lac repressor; lacI; The lac repressor binds to the lac operator to inhibit transcription in E. coli. This inhibition can be relieved by adding lactose or isopropyl-β-D-thiogalactopyranoside (IPTG).
   5860..5881    +  protein_bind   CAP binding site: CAP binding activates transcription in the presence of cAMP. E. coli catabolite activator protein
   5896..5926    +  promoter       lac promoter: promoter for the E. coli lac operon
   5934..5950    +  protein_bind   lac operator: The lac repressor binds to the lac operator to inhibit transcription in E. coli. This inhibition can be relieved by adding lactose or isopropyl-β-D-thiogalactopyranoside (IPTG). lac repressor encoded by lacI
   5995..6013    +  promoter       T3 promoter: promoter for bacteriophage T3 RNA polymerase
   6041..6267    +  promoter       RSV promoter: Rous sarcoma virus enhancer/promoter
   6268..6448    +  LTR            5' LTR (truncated): truncated 5' long terminal repeat (LTR) from HIV-1
   6495..6620    +  misc_feature   HIV-1 Ψ: packaging signal of human immunodeficiency virus type 1
   6604..6967    +  CDS            HIV-1 gag (fragment): gag protein from human immunodeficiency virus 1; gag
   7113..7346    +  misc_feature   RRE: The Rev response element (RRE) of HIV-1 allows for Rev-dependent mRNA export from the nucleus to the cytoplasm.
   7723..7749    +  CDS            Rev (fragment): human immunodeficiency virus 1 (HIV-1) Rev protein; rev; enhances nuclear export of unspliced and incompletely spliced viral mRNAs
   7753..7993    +  promoter       U6 promoter: RNA polymerase III promoter for human U6 snRNA
   8023..8098    +  misc_RNA       gRNA scaffold: guide RNA scaffold for the Streptococcus pyogenes CRISPR/Cas9 system
   8154..8271    +  misc_feature   cPPT/CTS: central polypurine tract and central termination sequence of HIV-1
