[The description below was written by a language model from this plasmid's Addgene catalogue record and pLannotate feature annotations shown in this document.]
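Description:
MAP3K12 gRNA (BRDN0001144753) is a third-generation lentiviral CRISPR guide plasmid built on the lentiGuide-Puro backbone, carrying a single guide RNA directed against human MAP3K12 (also known as DLK, MUK or ZPK). The guide was designed against two MAP3K12 reference transcripts and belongs to a human kinome gRNA collection. In bacteria the plasmid is maintained by a high-copy ColE1/pUC-type origin and selected with ampicillin through the bla gene. An f1 origin and remnants of a lac/T7/T3 cloning region are also annotated in the backbone.

The lentiviral cassette begins with an RSV promoter fused to a truncated HIV-1 5' LTR, which makes genomic RNA production Tat-independent. This is followed by the Ψ packaging signal with a partial gag sequence and the Rev response element for Rev-dependent nuclear export. Downstream, a human U6 RNA polymerase III promoter drives the targeting spacer joined to the Streptococcus pyogenes Cas9 guide scaffold. A cPPT/CTS element that aids nuclear import of the viral genome follows. A separate EF-1α promoter, annotated as the core promoter plus intron A, expresses puromycin N-acetyltransferase for selection of transduced mammalian cells. A WPRE enhances transcript expression, and the cassette ends in a self-inactivating ΔU3 3' LTR. An SV40 polyadenylation signal and SV40 origin lie outside the LTRs.

The plasmid does not encode Cas9. It is intended for use with a separate Cas9 vector such as lentiCas9-Blast, or in cells that already express Cas9, to disrupt MAP3K12 after lentiviral delivery and puromycin selection.
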