Addgene plasmid #76760: MAP3K12 gRNA (BRDN0001144753)
Purpose: 3rd generation lentiviral gRNA plasmid targeting human MAP3K12
Depositing lab: John Doench & David Root. Depositing organization: Broad Institute. Publication: Optimized sgRNA design to maximize activity and minimize off-target effects of CRISPR-Cas9. Doench JG, Fusi N, Sullender M, Hegde M, Vaimberg EW, Donovan KF, Smith I, Tothova Z, Wilen C, Orchard R, Virgin HW, Listgarten J, Root DE. Nat Biotechnol. 2016 Jan 18. doi: 10.1038/nbt.3437. PubMed 26780180.
Backbone
  Vector backbone: lentiGuide-Puro
  Backbone manufacturer: Zhang Lab (Addgene plasmid # 52963)
  Vector type: Mammalian Expression, Lentiviral, CRISPR
  Selectable markers: Puromycin
Growth in bacteria
  Bacterial resistance: Ampicillin, 100 μg/mL
  Growth temperature: 37°C
  Growth strain: DH5alpha
  Copy number: High Copy
Gene/Insert
  Gene/Insert name: MAP3K12 (alt names: MAP3K12; NM_001193511.1)
  gRNA/shRNA sequence: AACATCATCACTTTCAAGTG
  Species: H. sapiens (human)
  Entrez Gene: MAP3K12 (a.k.a. DLK, MEKK12, MUK, ZPK, ZPKP1)
  Promoter: hU6
  Cloning method: Unknown
  Sequencing primers: 5′ U6-F; 3′ pS2-R
Terms and licenses: Academic/Nonprofit Terms; Industry Terms: Not Available to Industry
Depositor comments: The gRNA was designed to target the following Genbank reference sequence(s): NM_001193511.1,NM_006301.3. Note that this plasmid does NOT contain Cas9. It should be used in conjunction with lentiCas9-Blast (Addgene #52962) or otherwise with cell lines already expressing Cas9. Browse the full kinome gRNA library at http://www.addgene.org/pooled-library/broadgpp-human-kinome/ or visit http://www.broadinstitute.org/rnai/public/ for detailed protocols and information.
How to cite: MAP3K12 gRNA (BRDN0001144753) was a gift from John Doench & David Root (Addgene plasmid # 76760 ; http://n2t.net/addgene:76760 ; RRID:Addgene_76760)
