>Addgene plasmid #76760 | MAP3K12 gRNA (BRDN0001144753) | depositor partial sequence | sequence record 144220 | Target Sequence
AACATCATCACTTTCAAGTG
