>Addgene plasmid #76760 | MAP3K12 gRNA (BRDN0001144753) | addgene partial sequence | sequence record 186451 | hU6-F
TAGAAAGTAATAATTTCTTGGGTAGTTTGCAGTTTTAAAATTATGTTTTAAAATGGACTATCATATGCTT
ACCGTAACTTGAAAGTATTTCGATTTCTTGGCTTTATATATCTTGTGGAAAGGACGAAACACCGAACATC
ATCACTTTCAAGTGGTTTTAGAGCTAGAAATAGCAAGTTAAAATAAGGCTAGTCCGTTATCAACTTGAAA
AAGTGGCACCGAGTCGGTGCTTTTTTAAGCTTGGCGTAACTAGATCTTGAGACAAATGGCAGTATTCATC
CACAATTTTAAAAGAAAAGGGGGGATTGGGGGGTACAGTGCAGGGGAAAGAATAGTAGACATAATAGCAA
CAGACATACAAACTAAAGAATTACAAAAACAAATTACAAAAATTCAAAATTTTCGGGTTTATTACAGGGA
CAGCAGAGATCCACTTTGGCGCCGGCTCGAGGGGGCCCGGGTGCAAAGATGGATAAAGTTTTAAACAGAG
AGGAATCTTTGCAGCTAATGGACCTTCTAGGTCTTGAAAGGAGTGGGAATTGGCTCCGGTGCCCGTCAGT
GGGCAGAGCG
